>Addgene plasmid #132157 | pDONR221_SLC51B | addgene full sequence | sequence record 260441 | Addgene NGS Result
CTTTCCTGCGTTATCCCCTGATTCTGTGGATAACCGTATTACCGCCTTTGAGTGAGCTGATACCGCTCGC
CGCAGCCGAACGACCGAGCGCAGCGAGTCAGTGAGCGAGGAAGCGGAAGAGCGCCCAATACGCAAACCGC
CTCTCCCCGCGCGTTGGCCGATTCATTAATGCAGCTGGCACGACAGGTTTCCCGACTGGAAAGCGGGCAG
TGAGCGCAACGCAATTAATACGCGTACCGCTAGCCAGGAAGAGTTTGTAGAAACGCAAAAAGGCCATCCG
TCAGGATGGCCTTCTGCTTAGTTTGATGCCTGGCAGTTTATGGCGGGCGTCCTGCCCGCCACCCTCCGGG
CCGTTGCTTCACAACGTTCAAATCCGCTCCCGGCGGATTTGTCCTACTCAGGAGAGCGTTCACCGACAAA
CAACAGATAAAACGAAAGGCCCAGTCTTCCGACTGAGCCTTTCGTTTTATTTGATGCCTGGCAGTTCCCT
ACTCTCGCGTTAACGCTAGCATGGATGTTTTCCCAGTCACGACGTTGTAAAACGACGGCCAGTCTTAAGC
TCGGGCCCCAAATAATGATTTTATTTTGACTGATAGTGACCTGTTCGTTGCAACACATTGATGAGCAATG
CTTTTTTATAATGCCAACTTTGTACAAAAAAGCAGGCTCCACCATGGAGCACTCTGAGGGAGCACCAGGC
GACCCAGCAGGAACCGTGGTGCCCCAGGAGCTGCTGGAGGAGATGCTGTGGTTCTTTCGGGTGGAGGATG
CCTCTCCTTGGAACCACAGCATCCTGGCCCTGGCAGCAGTGGTGGTCATCATCTCCATGGTGCTGCTGGG
CCGGAGCATCCAGGCATCCAGAAAGGAGAAGATGCAGCCCCCTGAGAAGGAGACCCCAGAGGTGCTGCAC
CTGGACGAGGCCAAGGATCACAACTCCCTGAACAATCTGAGGGAGACACTGCTGTCTGAGAAGCCCAATC
TGGCCCAGGTGGAGCTGGAGCTGAAGGAGCGCGACGTGCTGAGCGTGTTCCTGCCTGATGTGCCAGAGAC
AGAGTCCGACCCAGCTTTCTTGTACAAAGTTGGCATTATAAGAAAGCATTGCTTATCAATTTGTTGCAAC
GAACAGGTCACTATCAGTCAAAATAAAATCATTATTTGCCATCCAGCTGATATCCCCTATAGTGAGTCGT
ATTACATGGTCATAGCTGTTTCCTGGCAGCTCTGGCCCGTGTCTCAAAATCTCTGATGTTACATTGCACA
AGATAAAAATATATCATCATGAACAATAAAACTGTCTGCTTACATAAACAGTAATACAAGGGGTGTTATG
AGCCATATTCAACGGGAAACGTCGAGGCCGCGATTAAATTCCAACATGGATGCTGATTTATATGGGTATA
AATGGGCTCGCGATAATGTCGGGCAATCAGGTGCGACAATCTATCGCTTGTATGGGAAGCCCGATGCGCC
AGAGTTGTTTCTGAAACATGGCAAAGGTAGCGTTGCCAATGATGTTACAGATGAGATGGTCAGACTAAAC
TGGCTGACGGAATTTATGCCTCTTCCGACCATCAAGCATTTTATCCGTACTCCTGATGATGCATGGTTAC
TCACCACTGCGATCCCCGGAAAAACAGCATTCCAGGTATTAGAAGAATATCCTGATTCAGGTGAAAATAT
TGTTGATGCGCTGGCAGTGTTCCTGCGCCGGTTGCATTCGATTCCTGTTTGTAATTGTCCTTTTAACAGC
GATCGCGTATTTCGTCTCGCTCAGGCGCAATCACGAATGAATAACGGTTTGGTTGATGCGAGTGATTTTG
ATGACGAGCGTAATGGCTGGCCTGTTGAACAAGTCTGGAAAGAAATGCATAAACTTTTGCCATTCTCACC
GGATTCAGTCGTCACTCATGGTGATTTCTCACTTGATAACCTTATTTTTGACGAGGGGAAATTAATAGGT
TGTATTGATGTTGGACGAGTCGGAATCGCAGACCGATACCAGGATCTTGCCATCCTATGGAACTGCCTCG
GTGAGTTTTCTCCTTCATTACAGAAACGGCTTTTTCAAAAATATGGTATTGATAATCCTGATATGAATAA
ATTGCAGTTTCATTTGATGCTCGATGAGTTTTTCTAATCAGAATTGGTTAATTGGTTGTAACACTGGCAG
AGCATTACGCTGACTTGACGGGACGGCGCAAGCTCATGACCAAAATCCCTTAACGTGAGTTACGCGTCGT
TCCACTGAGCGTCAGACCCCGTAGAAAAGATCAAAGGATCTTCTTGAGATCCTTTTTTTCTGCGCGTAAT
CTGCTGCTTGCAAACAAAAAAACCACCGCTACCAGCGGTGGTTTGTTTGCCGGATCAAGAGCTACCAACT
CTTTTTCCGAAGGTAACTGGCTTCAGCAGAGCGCAGATACCAAATACTGTTCTTCTAGTGTAGCCGTAGT
TAGGCCACCACTTCAAGAACTCTGTAGCACCGCCTACATACCTCGCTCTGCTAATCCTGTTACCAGTGGC
TGCTGCCAGTGGCGATAAGTCGTGTCTTACCGGGTTGGACTCAAGACGATAGTTACCGGATAAGGCGCAG
CGGTCGGGCTGAACGGGGGGTTCGTGCACACAGCCCAGCTTGGAGCGAACGACCTACACCGAACTGAGAT
ACCTACAGCGTGAGCTATGAGAAAGCGCCACGCTTCCCGAAGGGAGAAAGGCGGACAGGTATCCGGTAAG
CGGCAGGGTCGGAACAGGAGAGCGCACGAGGGAGCTTCCAGGGGGAAACGCCTGGTATCTTTATAGTCCT
GTCGGGTTTCGCCACCTCTGACTTGAGCGTCGATTTTTGTGATGCTCGTCAGGGGGGCGGAGCCTATGGA
AAAACGCCAGCAACGCGGCCTTTTTACGGTTCCTGGCCTTTTGCTGGCCTTTTGCTCACATGTT
Features (pLannotate 1.2.2; 10 found; start..end, strand, type, name):
    121..213     +  CDS            lacI (fragment): lac repressor; lacI; The lac repressor binds to the lac operator to inhibit transcription in E. coli. This inhibition can be relieved by adding lactose or isopropyl-β-D-thiogalactopyranoside (IPTG).
    268..295     -  terminator     rrnB T2 terminator: transcription terminator T2 from the E. coli rrnB gene
    427..470     +  terminator     rrnB T1 terminator: Escherichia coli rrnB; transcription terminator T1 from the E. coli rrnB gene
    517..553     -  CDS            lacZα (fragment): LacZα fragment of β-galactosidase; lacZ fragment
    569..668     +  protein_bind   attL1: mutant version of attL; recombination site for the Gateway® LR reaction LR Clonase™
    674..1057    +  CDS            SLC51B: OSTB_HUMAN - Also known as OSTB. Experimental evidence at protein level: Swiss-Prot protein existence level 1. Essential component of the Ost-alpha/Ost-beta complex, a heterodimer that acts as the intestinal basolateral transporter responsible for bile acid export from enterocytes into portal blood. Efficiently transports the major species of bile acids. Modulates SLC51A glycosylation, membrane trafficking and stability activities. From Homo sapiens (Human).
   1059..1158    -  protein_bind   attL2: mutant version of attL; recombination site for the Gateway® LR reaction LR Clonase™
   1176..1194    -  promoter       T7 promoter: promoter for bacteriophage T7 RNA polymerase
   1328..2137    +  CDS            KanR: aminoglycoside phosphotransferase; aph(3')-Ia; confers resistance to kanamycin in bacteria or G418 (Geneticin®) in eukaryotes
   2284..2872    +  rep_origin     ori: high-copy-number ColE1/pMB1/pBR322/pUC origin of replication
