[The description below was written by a language model from this plasmid's Addgene catalogue record and pLannotate feature annotations shown in this document.]
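Description:
pDONR221_SLC51B is a Gateway entry clone built on the pDONR221 backbone, carrying a codon-optimized open reading frame for human SLC51B (also known as OSTbeta). It belongs to a large consortium collection of solute carrier clones. The sequenced plasmid is about 2.9 kb, consistent with a 384 bp insert in a roughly 2.55 kb backbone. It is propagated in E. coli from a high-copy ColE1/pUC-type origin and selected with kanamycin through an aminoglycoside phosphotransferase (KanR) gene.

The SLC51B coding sequence lies between attL1 and attL2, the recombination sites recognised in the Gateway LR reaction, so the ORF can be moved directionally into any attR-containing destination vector. Upstream of attL1 are the rrnB T1 and T2 transcription terminators, which shield the insert from read-through transcription in bacteria. Short lacI and lacZα fragments are also annotated there and appear to be backbone remnants rather than functional genes. A T7 promoter sits just beyond attL2, oriented back toward the insert, and M13 primer sites flank the cassette for sequence verification.

Although the catalogue lists the vector type as mammalian expression, no eukaryotic promoter or polyadenylation signal is annotated, so expression depends on transfer into a suitable destination vector, as the stated purpose indicates. No epitope tags or reporters are annotated, and the record does not say whether a stop codon is retained. SLC51B encodes the beta subunit of the Ost-alpha/Ost-beta heterodimer, a basolateral bile acid exporter of enterocytes, and it influences the glycosylation, trafficking and stability of its partner SLC51A. The clone therefore serves as a source for building custom expression constructs to study this transporter.
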