Addgene plasmid #132157: pDONR221_SLC51B
Purpose: Gateway entry clone with codon-optimized ORF sequence for subcloning into custom expression vectors
Depositing lab: RESOLUTE Consortium & Giulio Superti-Furga. Depositing organization: CeMM Research Center for Molecular Medicine. Publication: The RESOLUTE consortium: unlocking SLC transporters for drug discovery. Superti-Furga G, Lackner D, Wiedmer T, Ingles-Prieto A, Barbosa B, Girardi E, Goldmann U, Gurtl B, Klavins K, Klimek C, Lindinger S, Lineiro-Retes E, Muller AC, Onstein S, Redinger G, Reil D, Sedlyarov V, Wolf G, Crawford M, Everley R, ... Steppan CM. Nat Rev Drug Discov. 2020 Jul;19(7):429-430. doi: 10.1038/d41573-020-00056-6. PubMed 32265506.
Backbone
  Vector backbone: pDONR221
  Backbone manufacturer: Thermo Fisher Scientific
  Backbone size w/o insert (bp): 2550
  Vector type: Mammalian Expression
Growth in bacteria
  Bacterial resistance: Kanamycin, 50 μg/mL
  Growth temperature: 37°C
  Growth strain: Stbl3
  Copy number: High Copy
Gene/Insert
  Gene/Insert name: SLC51B (alt name: OSTbeta)
  Species: H. sapiens (human)
  Insert size (bp): 384
  Entrez Gene: SLC51B (a.k.a. OSTB, OSTBETA)
  Cloning method: Gateway Cloning
  Sequencing primers: 5′ M13-fwd; 3′ M13-rev
Terms and licenses: Academic/Nonprofit Terms; Industry Terms
Depositor comments: For more information on the full Resolute plasmid collection, please see www.addgene.org/depositor-collections/re-solute/. Please provide your feedback on this plasmid to the RESOLUTE consortium by filling out their RESOLUTE repository feedback form: https://forms.office.com/Pages/ResponsePage.aspx?id=0e05yklzmkS7rjFGQL4N7z4feCLQvEJAmVcOCM_u885UN1JJRko0Ukg4TVQwNTZLOUxPQVJWT1NHUCQlQCN0PWcu
How to cite: pDONR221_SLC51B was a gift from RESOLUTE Consortium & Giulio Superti-Furga (Addgene plasmid # 132157 ; http://n2t.net/addgene:132157 ; RRID:Addgene_132157)
