>Addgene plasmid #132157 | pDONR221_SLC51B | depositor partial sequence | sequence record 253714 | Codon-optimized ORF of SLC51B
ATGGAGCACTCTGAGGGAGCACCAGGCGACCCAGCAGGAACCGTGGTGCCCCAGGAGCTGCTGGAGGAGA
TGCTGTGGTTCTTTCGGGTGGAGGATGCCTCTCCTTGGAACCACAGCATCCTGGCCCTGGCAGCAGTGGT
GGTCATCATCTCCATGGTGCTGCTGGGCCGGAGCATCCAGGCATCCAGAAAGGAGAAGATGCAGCCCCCT
GAGAAGGAGACCCCAGAGGTGCTGCACCTGGACGAGGCCAAGGATCACAACTCCCTGAACAATCTGAGGG
AGACACTGCTGTCTGAGAAGCCCAATCTGGCCCAGGTGGAGCTGGAGCTGAAGGAGCGCGACGTGCTGAG
CGTGTTCCTGCCTGATGTGCCAGAGACAGAGTCC
